Addgene plasmid #200199: Halo-H2DBD-HR
Purpose: Expression of truncated HSF2 (DBD and HR)
Depositing lab: Sheila Teves. Depositing organization: University of British Columbia. Publication: Heat shock transcription factors demonstrate a distinct mode of interaction with mitotic chromosomes. Price RM, Budzynski MA, Shen J, Mitchell JE, Kwan JZJ, Teves SS. Nucleic Acids Res. 2023 Apr 28:gkad304. doi: 10.1093/nar/gkad304. PubMed 37114996.
Backbone
  Vector backbone: 3X-Flag-Halo-TEV
  Vector type: Mammalian Expression
Growth in bacteria
  Bacterial resistance: Ampicillin, 100 μg/mL
  Growth temperature: 37°C
  Growth strain: DH5alpha
  Copy number: High Copy
Gene/Insert
  Gene/Insert name: Halo-H2DBD-HR
  Species: M. musculus (mouse)
  Mutation: HSF2 (1-627)
  Entrez Gene: Hsf2
  Promoter: EF_1alpha
  Tag / fusion protein: Halo (N terminal on insert)
  Cloning method: Gibson Cloning
Terms and licenses: Academic/Nonprofit Terms; Industry Terms: Not Available to Industry
Depositor comments: Please visit https://www.biorxiv.org/content/10.1101/2022.10.05.511012v1 for bioRxiv preprint.
How to cite: Halo-H2DBD-HR was a gift from Sheila Teves (Addgene plasmid # 200199 ; http://n2t.net/addgene:200199 ; RRID:Addgene_200199)
