[The description below was written by a language model from this plasmid's Addgene catalogue record and pLannotate feature annotations shown in this document.]
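Description:
Halo-H2DBD-HR is a mammalian expression plasmid of about 8.5 kb, built on the 3X-Flag-Halo-TEV backbone, that produces a truncated form of mouse heat shock factor 2 (HSF2) fused to HaloTag. It is propagated in E. coli from a high-copy ColE1/pUC-type origin under ampicillin selection (β-lactamase with its own promoter). It also retains an f1 phage origin and remnants of a lacZα/lac promoter cloning region. Short lambda phage-derived fragments flanking the expression unit appear to be backbone filler rather than functional elements.

The expression cassette is driven by the EF-1α core promoter followed by a truncated HTLV-1 5' LTR segment, a composite arrangement commonly used for strong constitutive expression in mammalian cells. The open reading frame encodes, in order, a 3xFLAG epitope, HaloTag, a TEV protease cleavage site and the HSF2 fragment. The catalogue gives the truncation as "HSF2 (1-627)"; the annotated HSF2 feature spans 627 nucleotides, so this figure most likely refers to coding nucleotides covering the DNA-binding domain (DBD) and the adjacent HR region rather than residues. The annotation tool matched the fragment to human HSF2, whereas the record gives the species as mouse. Downstream, an EMCV IRES links the fusion to a NeoR/KanR gene on the same transcript, allowing G418 selection of expressing cells, followed by a partial WPRE and an SV40 polyadenylation signal.

HaloTag binds chloroalkane ligands covalently, so the fusion can be labelled with fluorescent dyes, while FLAG allows immunodetection or purification. According to the associated publication, the construct belongs to a study of how heat shock transcription factors interact with mitotic chromosomes, where such truncations would help assign function to individual domains.
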