Features (pLannotate 1.2.2; 22 found; start..end, strand, type, name):
    336..440     -  promoter       AmpR promoter: bla
    466..921     -  rep_origin     f1 ori (sequence partly withheld): f1 bacteriophage origin of replication; arrow indicates direction of (+) strand synthesis
    926..1081    -  CDS            lacZα (fragment): LacZα fragment of β-galactosidase; lacZ fragment
   1083..1202    +  CDS            B (fragment): PORTL_LAMBD - Experimental evidence at protein level: Swiss-Prot protein existence level 1. Forms the portal vertex of the capsid (PubMed:6228056, PubMed:6232391). This portal plays critical roles in head assembly, genome packaging, neck/tail attachment, and genome ejection (Probable). The portal protein multimerizes as a single ring-shaped homododecamer arranged around a central channel (PubMed:6232391). Binds to the terminase subunits to form the packaging machine (PubMed:7799432). From Escherichia phage lambda (Bacteriophage lambda).
   1724..1935    +  promoter       EF-1α core promoter: core promoter for human elongation factor EF-1α
   1948..2216    +  LTR            5' LTR (truncated): truncated 5' long terminal repeat (LTR) from human T-cell leukemia virus (HTLV) type 1
   2251..2316    +  CDS            3xFLAG: three tandem FLAG® epitope tags, followed by an enterokinase cleavage site
   2326..3216    +  CDS            HaloTag®: modified bacterial dehalogenase that forms covalent bonds with chloroalkane derivatives
   3229..3249    +  CDS            TEV site: tobacco etch virus (TEV) protease recognition and cleavage site
   3262..3888    +  CDS            HSF2 (fragment): HSF2_HUMAN - Also known as HSTF2. Experimental evidence at protein level: Swiss-Prot protein existence level 1. DNA-binding protein that specifically binds heat shock promoter elements (HSE) and activates transcription. In higher eukaryotes, HSF is unable to bind to the HSE unless the cells are heat shocked. From Homo sapiens (Human).
   3893..4464    +  misc_feature   IRES: internal ribosome entry site (IRES) of the encephalomyocarditis virus (EMCV)
   4473..5267    +  CDS            NeoR/KanR: aminoglycoside phosphotransferase from Tn5; aph(3')-II (or nptII); confers resistance to neomycin, kanamycin, and G418 (Geneticin®)
   5292..5398    +  misc_feature   WPRE (fragment): woodchuck hepatitis virus posttranscriptional regulatory element
   5407..5528    +  polyA_signal   SV40 poly(A) signal: SV40 polyadenylation signal
   5546..5638    +  ncRNA          G-CSF SLDE: Accession: RF00183 - G-CSF factor stem-loop destabilising element (SLDE)
   6335..6802    +  CDS            B (fragment): PORTL_LAMBD - Experimental evidence at protein level: Swiss-Prot protein existence level 1. Forms the portal vertex of the capsid (PubMed:6228056, PubMed:6232391). This portal plays critical roles in head assembly, genome packaging, neck/tail attachment, and genome ejection (Probable). The portal protein multimerizes as a single ring-shaped homododecamer arranged around a central channel (PubMed:6232391). Binds to the terminase subunits to form the packaging machine (PubMed:7799432). From Escherichia phage lambda (Bacteriophage lambda).
   6840..6856    -  protein_bind   lac operator: The lac repressor binds to the lac operator to inhibit transcription in E. coli. This inhibition can be relieved by adding lactose or isopropyl-β-D-thiogalactopyranoside (IPTG). lac repressor encoded by lacI
   6864..6894    -  promoter       lac promoter: promoter for the E. coli lac operon
   6909..6930    -  protein_bind   CAP binding site: CAP binding activates transcription in the presence of cAMP. E. coli catabolite activator protein
   6943..7035    -  CDS            lacI (fragment): lac repressor; lacI; The lac repressor binds to the lac operator to inhibit transcription in E. coli. This inhibition can be relieved by adding lactose or isopropyl-β-D-thiogalactopyranoside (IPTG).
   7218..7806    -  rep_origin     ori: high-copy-number ColE1/pMB1/pBR322/pUC origin of replication
   7977..335     -  CDS            AmpR (across the origin): β-lactamase; bla; confers resistance to ampicillin, carbenicillin, and related antibiotics
>Addgene plasmid #200199 | Halo-H2DBD-HR | addgene full sequence | sequence record 392970 | Addgene NGS Result
GTAAGATGCTTTTCTGTGACTGGTGAGTACTCAACCAAGTCATTCTGAGAATAGTGTATGCGGCGACCGA
GTTGCTCTTGCCCGGCGTCAATACGGGATAATACCGCGCCACATAGCAGAACTTTAAAAGTGCTCATCAT
TGGAAAACGTTCTTCGGGGCGAAAACTCTCAAGGATCTTACCGCTGTTGAGATCCAGTTCGATGTAACCC
ACTCGTGCACCCAACTGATCTTCAGCATCTTTTACTTTCACCAGCGTTTCTGGGTGAGCAAAAACAGGAA
GGCAAAATGCCGCAAAAAAGGGAATAAGGGCGACACGGAAATGTTGAATACTCATACTCTTCCTTTTTCA
ATATTATTGAAGCATTTATCAGGGTTATTGTCTCATGAGCGGATACATATTTGAATGTATTTAGAAAAAT
AAACAAATAGGGGTTCCGCGCACATTTCCCCGAAAAGTGCCACCTAAATTGTAAGCGTTAATATTTTGTT
AAAATTCGCGTTAAATTTTTGTTAAATCAGCTCATTTTTTAACCAATAGGCCGAAATCGGCAAAACCCCT
TATAAATCAAAAGAATAGACCGAGATAGGGT
[37 nt withheld, positions 592-628]
AAAGAACGTGGACTCCAACGCCAAAGG
[49 nt withheld, positions 656-704]
T
[91 nt withheld, positions 706-796]
G
[124 nt withheld, positions 798-921]
CCCATTCGCCATTCAGGCTGCGCAACTGTTGGGAAGGGCGATCGGTGCGGGCCTCTTCGCTATTACGCCA
GCTGGCGAAAGGGGGATGTGCTGCAAGGCGATTAAGTTGGGTAACGCCAGGGTTTTCCCAGTCACGACGT
TGTAAAACGACGGCCAGTGAGCGCGCCTCGTTCATTCACGTTTTTGAACCCGTGGAGGACGGGCAGACTC
GCGGTGCAAATGTGTTTTACAGCGTGATGGAGCAGATGAAGATGCTCGGCACGCTGCAGAACACGCAGCT
AGATTAACCCTAGAAAGATAATCATATTGTGACGTACGTTAAAGATAATCATGTGTAAAATTGACGCATG
TGTTTTATCGGTCTGTATATCGAGGTTTATTTATTAATTTGAATAGATATTAAGTTTTATTATATTTACA
CTTACATACTAATAATAAATTCAACAAACAATTTATTTATGTTTATTTATTTATTAAAAAAAACAAAAAC
TCAAAATTTCTTCTATAAAGTAACAAAACTTTTATGAGGGACAGCCCTCCCCCAAAGCCCCCAGGGATGT
AATTACGTCCCTCCCCCGCTAGGGGGCAGCAGCGAGCCGCCCGGGGCTCCGCTCCGGTCCGGCGCTCCCC
CCGCATCCCCGAGCCGGCAGCGTGCGGGGACAGCCCGGGCACGGGGAAGGTGGCACGGGATCGCTTTCCT
CTGAACGCTTCTCGCTGCTCTTTGAGCCTGCAGACACCTGGGGGGATACGGGGAAAAGGCCTCCACGGCC
AAGGATCTGCGATCGCTCCGGTGCCCGTCAGTGGGCAGAGCGCACATCGCCCACAGTCCCCGAGAAGTTG
GGGGGAGGGGTCGGCAATTGAACGGGTGCCTAGAGAAGGTGGCGCGGGGTAAACTGGGAAAGTGATGTCG
TGTACTGGCTCCGCCTTTTTCCCGAGGGTGGGGGAGAACCGTATATAAGTGCAGTAGTCGCCGTGAACGT
TCTTTTTCGCAACGGGTTTGCCGCCAGAACACAGCTGAAGCTTCGAGGGGCTCGCATCTCTCCTTCACGC
GCCCGCCGCCCTACCTGAGGCCGCCATCCACGCCGGTTGAGTCGCGTTCTGCCGCCTCCCGCCTGTGGTG
CCTCCTGAACTGCGTCCGCCGTCTAGGTAAGTTTAAAGCTCAGGTCGAGACCGGGCCTTTGTCCGGCGCT
CCCTTGGAGCCTACCTAGACTCAGCCGGCTCTCCACGCTTTGCCTGACCCTGCTTGCCCAACTCTACGTC
TTTGTTTCGTTTTCTGTTCTGCGCCGTTACAGATCCAAGCTGTGACCGGCGCCTACTCTAGCCACCATGG
ACTACAAAGACCATGACGGTGATTATAAAGATCATGACATCGATTACAAGGATGACGATGACAAGCTTGG
CTCCATGGCAGAAATCGGTACTGGCTTTCCATTCGACCCCCATTATGTGGAAGTCCTGGGCGAGCGCATG
CACTACGTCGATGTTGGTCCGCGCGATGGCACCCCTGTGCTGTTCCTGCACGGTAACCCGACCTCCTCCT
ACGTGTGGCGCAACATCATCCCGCATGTTGCACCGACCCATCGCTGCATTGCTCCAGACCTGATCGGTAT
GGGCAAATCCGACAAACCAGACCTGGGTTATTTCTTCGACGACCACGTCCGCTTCATGGATGCCTTCATC
GAAGCCCTGGGTCTGGAAGAGGTCGTCCTGGTCATTCACGACTGGGGCTCCGCTCTGGGTTTCCACTGGG
CCAAGCGCAATCCAGAGCGCGTCAAAGGTATTGCATTTATGGAGTTCATCCGCCCTATCCCGACCTGGGA
CGAATGGCCAGAATTTGCCCGCGAGACCTTCCAGGCCTTCCGCACCACCGACGTCGGCCGCAAGCTGATC
ATCGATCAGAACGTTTTTATCGAGGGTACGCTGCCGATGGGTGTCGTCCGCCCGCTGACTGAAGTCGAGA
TGGACCATTACCGCGAGCCGTTCCTGAATCCTGTTGACCGCGAGCCACTGTGGCGCTTCCCAAACGAGCT
GCCAATCGCCGGTGAGCCAGCGAACATCGTCGCGCTGGTCGAAGAATACATGGACTGGCTGCACCAGTCC
CCTGTCCCGAAGCTGCTGTTCTGGGGCACCCCAGGCGTTCTGATCCCACCGGCCGAAGCCGCTCGCCTGG
CCAAAAGCCTGCCTAACTGCAAGGCTGTGGACATCGGCCCGGGTCTGAATCTGCTGCAAGAAGACAACCC
GGACCTGATCGGCAGCGAGATCGCGCGCTGGCTGTCGACGCTCGAGATTTCCGGCGAGCCAACCACTGAG
GATCTGTACTTTCAGAGCGATAACTCTAGAATGAAGCAGAGTTCCAACGTGCCGGCTTTCCTCAGCAAGC
TGTGGACGCTTGTGGAGGAAACCCACACCAACGAGTTCATCACCTGGAGTCAGAATGGACAAAGTTTTCT
GGTCTTGGATGAGCAAAGATTTGCAAAGGAAATTCTTCCTAAGTACTTCAAACACAATAACATGGCGAGC
TTTGTGAGACAACTAAATATGTATGGCTTCCGAAAAGTAGTGCATATCGAATCTGGAATTATCAAACAGG
AAAGAGATGGCCCTGTTGAATTTCAGCATCCTTATTTCAAGCAAGGCCAGGATGACCTGTTGGAGAACAT
TAAAAGGAAGGTTTCATCTTCAAAACCAGAGGAAAATAAAATTCGTCAGGAAGATTTAACAAAAATTATT
AGTAGTGCTCAGAAGGTTCAAATAAAACAAGAAACTATTGAGTCCAGGCTTTCAGAATTAAAAAGTGAGA
ATGAATCCCTTTGGAAGGAGGTGTCAGAACTAAGAGCAAAGCATGCCCAGCAGCAACAAGTTATTCGGAA
GATTGTCCAGTTTATTGTTACATTGGTTCAGAATAATCAACTTGTGAGTTTAAAACGTAAAAGGCCTCTA
CTTCTAAACACAAATGGAGCCCCAAAGTAAGCCCCTCTCCCTCCCCCCCCCTAACGTTACTGGCCGAAGC
CGCTTGGAATAAGGCCGGTGTGCGTTTGTCTATATGTTATTTTCCACCATATTGCCGTCTTTTGGCAATG
TGAGGGCCCGGAAACCTGGCCCTGTCTTCTTGACGAGCATTCCTAGGGGTCTTTCCCCTCTCGCCAAAGG
AATGCAAGGTCTGTTGAATGTCGTGAAGGAAGCAGTTCCTCTGGAAGCTTCTTGAAGACAAACAACGTCT
GTAGCGACCCTTTGCAGGCAGCGGAACCCCCCACCTGGCGACAGGTGCCCCTGCGGCCAAAAGCCACGTG
TATAAGATACACCTGCAAAGGCGGCACAACCCCAGTGCCACGTTGTGAGTTGGATAGTTGTGGAAAGAGT
CAAATGGCTCTCCTCAAGCGTATTCAACAAGGGGCTGAAGGATGCCCAGAAGGTACCCCATTGTATGGGA
TCTGATCTGGGGCCTCGGTGCACATGCTTTACATGTGTTTAGTCGAGGTTAAAAAAACGTCTAGGCCCCC
CGAACCACGGGGACGTGGTTTTCCTTTGAAAAACACGATAATACCTCCGGAATGATTGAACAAGATGGAT
TGCACGCAGGTTCTCCGGCCGCTTGGGTGGAGAGGCTATTCGGCTATGACTGGGCACAACAGACAATCGG
CTGCTCTGATGCCGCCGTGTTCCGGCTGTCAGCGCAGGGGCGCCCGGTTCTTTTTGTCAAGACCGACCTG
TCCGGTGCCCTGAATGAACTGCAGGACGAGGCAGCGCGGCTATCGTGGCTGGCCGCGACGGGCGTTCCTT
GCGCAGCTGTGCTCGACGTTGTCACTGAAGCGGGAAGGGACTGGCTGCTATTGGGCGAAGTGCCGGGGCA
GGATCTCCTGTCATCTCACCTTGCTCCTGCCGAGAAAGTATCCATCATGGCTGATGCAATGCGGCGGCTG
CATACGCTTGATCCGGCTACCTGCCCATTCGACCACCAAGCGAAACATCGCATCGAGCGAGCACGTACTC
GGATGGAAGCCGGTCTTGTCGATCAGGATGATCTGGACGAAGAGCATCAGGGGCTCGCGCCAGCCGAACT
GTTCGCCAGGCTCAAGGCGCGCATGCCCGACGGCGAGGATCTCGTCGTGACCCATGGCGATGCCTGCTTG
CCGAATATCATGGTGGAAAATGGCCGCTTTTCTGGATTCATCGACTGTGGCCGGCTGGGTGTGGCGGACC
GCTATCAGGACATAGCGTTGGCTACCCGTGATATTGCTGAAGAGCTTGGCGGCGAATGGGCTGACCGCTT
CCTCGTGCTTTACGGTATCGCCGCTCCCGATTCGCAGCGCATCGCCTTCTATCGCCTTCTTGACGAGTTC
TTCTGAGTCGACAATCAACCTCTGGTCGACAATCAACCTCTGGATTACAAAATTTGTGAAAGATTGACTG
GTATTCTTAACTATGTTGCTCCTTTTACGCTATGTGGATACGCTGCTTTAATGCCTTTGTATCATGCGTT
AACTAAACTTGTTTATTGCAGCTTATAATGGTTACAAATAAAGCAATAGCATCACAAATTTCACAAATAA
AGCATTTTTTTCACTGCATTCTAGTTGTGGTTTGTCCAAACTCATCAATGTATCTTATCATGTCTGGAAT
TGACTCAAATGATGTCAATTAGTCTATCAGAAGCTCATCTGGTCTCCCTTCCGGGGGACAAGACATCCCT
GTTTAATATTTAAACAGCAGTGTTCCCAAACTGGGTTCTTATATCCCTTGCTCTGGTCAACCAGGTTGCA
GGGTTTCCTGTCCTCACAGGAACGAAGTCCCTAAAGAAACAGTGGCAGCCAGGTTTAGCCCCGGAATTAA
CTGGATTCCTTTTTTAGGGCCCATTGGTATGGCTTTTTCCCCGTATCCCCCCAGGTGTCTGCAGGCTCAA
AGAGCAGCGAGAAGCGTTCAGAGGAAAGCGATCCCGTGCCGCCTTCCCCGTGCCCGGGCTGTCCCCGCAC
GCTGCCGGCTCGGGGATGCGGGGGGAGCGCCGGACCGGAGCGGAGCCCCGGGCGGCTCGCTGCTGCCCCC
TAGCGGGGGAGGGACGTAATTACATCCCTGGGGGCTTTGGGGGGGGGCTGTCCCTGATATCTATAACAAG
AAAATATATATATGATAAGTTATCACGTAAGTAGAACATGAAATAACAATATAATTATCGTATGAGTTAA
ATCTTAAAAGTCACGTAAAAGATAATCATGCGTCATTTTGACTCACGCGGTCGTTATAGTTCAAAATCAG
TGACACTTACCGCATTGACAAGCACGCCTCACGGGAGCTCCAAGCGGCGACTGAGATGTCCTAAATGCAC
AGCGACGGATTCGCGCTATTTAGAAAGAGAGAGCAATATTTCAAGAATGCATGCGTCAATTTTACGCAGA
CTATCTTTCTAGGGTTAATCTAGCTGCATCAGGATCATATCGTCGGGTCTTTTTTCCGGCTCAGTCATCG
CCCAAGCTGGCGCTATCTGGGCATCGGGGAGGAAGAAGCCCGTGCCTTTTCCCGCGAGGTTGAAGCGGCA
TGGAAAGAGTTTGCCGAGGATGACTGCTGCTGCATTGACGTTGAGCGAAAACGCACGTTTACCATGATGA
TTCGGGAAGGTGTGGCCATGCACGCCTTTAACGGTGAACTGTTCGTTCAGGCCACCTGGGATACCAGTTC
GTCGCGGCTTTTCCGGACACAGTTCCGGATGGTCAGCCCGAAGCGCATCAGCAACCCGAACAATACCGGC
GACAGCCGGAACTGCCGTGCCGGTGTGCAGATTAATGACAGCGGTGCGGCGCTGGGATATTACGTCAGCG
AGGACGGGTATCCTGGCTGGATGCCGCAGAAATGGACATGGATACCCCGTGAGTTACCCGGCGGGCGCGC
TTGGCGTAATCATGGTCATAGCTGTTTCCTGTGTGAAATTGTTATCCGCTCACAATTCCACACAACATAC
GAGCCGGAAGCATAAAGTGTAAAGCCTGGGGTGCCTAATGAGTGAGCTAACTCACATTAATTGCGTTGCG
CTCACTGCCCGCTTTCCAGTCGGGAAACCTGTCGTGCCAGCTGCATTAATGAATCGGCCAACGCGCGGGG
AGAGGCGGTTTGCGTATTGGGCGCTCTTCCGCTTCCTCGCTCACTGACTCGCTGCGCTCGGTCGTTCGGC
TGCGGCGAGCGGTATCAGCTCACTCAAAGGCGGTAATACGGTTATCCACAGAATCAGGGGATAACGCAGG
AAAGAACATGTGAGCAAAAGGCCAGCAAAAGGCCAGGAACCGTAAAAAGGCCGCGTTGCTGGCGTTTTTC
CATAGGCTCCGCCCCCCTGACGAGCATCACAAAAATCGACGCTCAAGTCAGAGGTGGCGAAACCCGACAG
GACTATAAAGATACCAGGCGTTTCCCCCTGGAAGCTCCCTCGTGCGCTCTCCTGTTCCGACCCTGCCGCT
TACCGGATACCTGTCCGCCTTTCTCCCTTCGGGAAGCGTGGCGCTTTCTCATAGCTCACGCTGTAGGTAT
CTCAGTTCGGTGTAGGTCGTTCGCTCCAAGCTGGGCTGTGTGCACGAACCCCCCGTTCAGCCCGACCGCT
GCGCCTTATCCGGTAACTATCGTCTTGAGTCCAACCCGGTAAGACACGACTTATCGCCACTGGCAGCAGC
CACTGGTAACAGGATTAGCAGAGCGAGGTATGTAGGCGGTGCTACAGAGTTCTTGAAGTGGTGGCCTAAC
TACGGCTACACTAGAAGAACAGTATTTGGTATCTGCGCTCTGCTGAAGCCAGTTACCTTCGGAAAAAGAG
TTGGTAGCTCTTGATCCGGCAAACAAACCACCGCTGGTAGCGGTGGTTTTTTTGTTTGCAAGCAGCAGAT
TACGCGCAGAAAAAAAGGATCTCAAGAAGATCCTTTGATCTTTTCTACGGGGTCTGACGCTCAGTGGAAC
GAAAACTCACGTTAAGGGATTTTGGTCATGAGATTATCAAAAAGGATCTTCACCTAGATCCTTTTAAATT
AAAAATGAAGTTTTAAATCAATCTAAAGTATATATGAGTAAACTTGGTCTGACAGTTACCAATGCTTAAT
CAGTGAGGCACCTATCTCAGCGATCTGTCTATTTCGTTCATCCATAGTTGCCTGACTCCCCGTCGTGTAG
ATAACTACGATACGGGAGGGCTTACCATCTGGCCCCAGTGCTGCAATGATACCGCGAGACCCACGCTCAC
CGGCTCCAGATTTATCAGCAATAAACCAGCCAGCCGGAAGGGCCGAGCGCAGAAGTGGTCCTGCAACTTT
ATCCGCCTCCATCCAGTCTATTAATTGTTGCCGGGAAGCTAGAGTAAGTAGTTCGCCAGTTAATAGTTTG
CGCAACGTTGTTGCCATTGCTACAGGCATCGTGGTGTCACGCTCGTCGTTTGGTATGGCTTCATTCAGCT
CCGGTTCCCAACGATCAAGGCGAGTTACATGATCCCCCATGTTGTGCAAAAAAGCGGTTAGCTCCTTCGG
TCCTCCGATCGTTGTCAGAAGTAAGTTGGCCGCAGTGTTATCACTCATGGTTATGGCAGCACTGCATAAT
TCTCTTACTGTCATGCCATCC
